>Addgene plasmid #191533 | pJH4217 | addgene full sequence | sequence record 375280 | Addgene NGS Result
TTAAACATGATCTTACTAACTAACTATTCTCATTTAAATTTTCAGAGCTTAAAAATGGCTGAAATCACTC
ACAACGATGGATACGCTAACAACTTGGAAATGAAATAAGCTTGGGCTGCAGCATGCGGCCGCTCGTCTTT
ACCGCTTTGTTTTTTATTGCTTACTTTACCTCTAGTGATTATCTTATTGGAATTTATGCACATGACGTGT
TGTACTAGTTTAACAATTTCAATTGACAGTTTTTTCGATTAGGCTTTTGAACATATTTATATATTTCTTT
ATTTACGAATGTGAACTTAAAAGTGGATTCTCGAAATCTTTTATCGGGTTTTTTGAGCCTAAAATGACCC
ATTTATCAAGATTTATCAAAAAAGCTATGACGGTTTAAAGGTTTTTGATTAAAGGCGTGTTTTTTTTAGC
TAAAATCTCAAACTCTGCTAAACTATCAGTGCCCCAACGTGAAAAAACAACATGAAAAACCCCAAAATCA
AAAAGCATCTTAATCAGCCAAAAACACTTCATAAATTGCAAAAATATGCATTAACAAATGACAACTAAAT
GGAAAAGTACTCCCGACTTTTCAAGATGGAAAAATGTGAGATCTTCGCTGAAAATAGAGTTTTTTTTCAA
ATGAAAAATTTGGAATAAAGCTCAAATGTTTGTCTCAAAGTTGGTAATTGTTGAAAAAAATTTTGATAAT
TTGGCGAATATTTGTGAATTGAAACATAACTATTTCGGTTTTACGCGTACTTGTAAAATTCAAAATTTTA
CAAGAAATTATAAAACTTTATGAGCTTTAGATGGTCAATACGCAAACATTCATCTAGTTTATAGCCTTAC
ATTAAAACATTTTACCTATTCAGGTTAATTGAACAGTATCTTTAAAGGTGGTGTAGTCGAATTTTTTAAA
ATTTCTTTATTAGACTCAAAATTGTCTGAAAACACCAAATTTCATAAGTAAACTTCTTGAAAACTTTTCG
GCTCGAAAAAATGACCTAAAATTAGTGAAAATTTGAAATGTGGCCAATTTATCAAGCGGCTGCAAACAAT
TTTTTTTTGAAATTGTTGTCTGATTTTGGATATAGATGTAAGGTATTTAAAAAAAAGATGGACGAAGAAA
ATTGGTAAAAAAATTTGACAAATCTCTTCGTCCATCGACTTTGAAAGACCTTAATCAAGTTTAAAACGCA
AGATAGTCAATTTATATACCCAAAATCAGATGATAATTCAAAAAAAATTGTTTCCAGCCGCTGCGACAAT
GTTAAGTTAATTTAAGGTCATTTTTCGAGCAGCCATAACTTCTTTTTTTTAAGTTTCAACAAGTTTCATT
ATAAAATTCGGTGTTTTCAGACAATTTTGAATATAATAAAGAAATAAAGAAAAATTCGACTACATCACCT
TTAAACTAAATTTCAAATGTAATTTTTTTTTACTTTTCAAAATGATTCGTTCTCGGTTTTGTTGTGAACA
TTTTTTTGCTAATACGCTTACGAAATGTTTTGTGTGGCAATCATTTTGATTGAAGTTCCCGGCAGCTACA
ACATATTTTTAGAACTAGAAAACAATAGAACGCACAGAATATCCACGTTCCCATGTTTTCAATTTCTCTT
TTCGAAATCCTTTACAAAATCCGAACGCCGTTCTGATTCAGCCTTGAGACATTTTTCAAAAAAAAAATCA
GTGTGAGCATTATAGTTTTCAGTTTTGAATATTCACATTTTGCACTTTTTGCCTACTTTCCGTATTCTGC
AGTTTCCACATCACCTTGTTACATCTCTCAGGAAGTTTCTGAAAGTGACACCACGCTCACACACGATGAA
ATTCATACCCACCAACCTCCCTTCTCTGCCTCCCTCAACTTCTTCCACGGAATTCTATCTCCTCTTATCC
AGTTAGGGACACATATCGAGTTTCACCAAAAATAATGAGAAGTGTGGTCAGAGACACCACATTGAATTAA
CTATTAGTTCAAAAGTTGCAGGTTTCCTAGTGCAAAAAGTTTATGTTCCCATCTACCAAACGACTCACCG
CCAATTGACTTTGCAGTGGCAACATTGGGAAATGCGACCCATCATATTGTTCCTATTGTCATGTACAAGC
TGTCCCTGTTTTGCTCGCTTAATCCGTCAACCCCTTCCCCGTTCTAATTAGAGATGAGTGAATTACAATA
GAGTTGAAACGGAAATCTGAGTGTCTGTAGCTTTCCGCCGCCGCTTTTGTTACGAGATGGTAGACGTCCC
TTTCTTGGTGTTTATTGTCTCACAAACTGTATAATAAAGCACCGTTGTGTAAAAGGCATTTGGTATCAGG
AAGATAAAATGAATAAAATGCAAATGCGGAATCAAAAATTGCCAAATAATTTTGACCAATAAAATATCAA
AAATAATAGAACAGAAATAAACAAATAAAACTACGGAGAAAATGTGATTATTCCATTAAACAACGTTTTA
AACCAACTTTATTCGTCAGTGGGGAAGGTTTTGGACAAATATCATAGTAAAACTTGTTCGTTTTAATTAT
ACATAATCAATAATTATAGGTGTTAGATCCAATGGTCGAAATTTAAAAAAAAATCAACATTTTAGAAAAT
TTCGGCAATTTACCGAAATATTGACTGACAATTTTACATATATAAGTGTTTTGAAATAGAATCCCCATTG
ACGATGCGCCACCTTAAACAGTAGAACTGTTCCAATCAGAAACTAAATAAATACGGTTATTATATATATA
TATATATATATATAACTTGTTTTTATTATGCATTTCTCAAAACTCACCAAACTCAATCTCTAATTTACGG
TTGTTGAGGAAAATATATTTATCACATTTAGTTGAGACTCTAAAAGAAGTACAACTTTTTTCTTGCAATT
CCTCCACCAATCCAATTTTTCAAGAGTCAATTGCTTGGAGTCCTCGTTTTCTCGTAATCCGATATTCCCC
CTATTTCTGTGATTTTATTCAGTTTCGTCCTCTTACACCAAAAATCTTCATGACTTTTTTGGTTTTCTGC
TTAATCTTTTTTTTGTTTTTAAAGTCTACCATCCGGCAATTTTTTTTGCAAATGGTTGCTCAGAATTTGA
CCTCAGATTAAAATTTTCAGGAACTTCCTGGTCCCATTTCGTCACATTTAATAACAAACCAAATCCTTCA
GCTTGAGTCGTCCAAGCCAACGCAACCCTAATTCGATTCCACCTCCAATTTACCTTTTTGCCGTTTTCGA
TCAAATTGTGGGGGCTCTTTTTATTTGAAAGTCGTAAAATGGCGCGTCCTTGTCGAAAATTGAGATAGCT
AATGGTTCCAAATAAAATCAAATGCATGAACCTAGTAGGAAAAATCGTTTTTTTTTTCATCTTCCAAAGA
AAAAGTTTAAGATAAACCCACCACTCCAGCAATCCACCTACGCGTTTTTCACCGGAAACTGTCATTTGTT
TTTGATGTATGACAGTGCCAGCACTGAACTAAATTCCCATTTGTTTTGTTGTGGTGTTATCTAACCACGT
GGCTCTTTCTCTAAATTTTGCGTAGGCTGCAAGATCCGCAATCCCACCAAAAAATGGTTTCTAATGTACT
TCATACATATCCCACATGACTCAGTGCTCCGAAACGCCCAGCAACCCCCGCGTTTGTCTTTACAAAAATG
AGGCGGAAATGGGAAATTTTCCTGCTATTGCTATGGTAAAATACTTAAGCTGTATTGAGATTTGGGAAAT
TGAAAGATAAGATGAAAAATCCACTCTGTATAATTAAAAAGGTTTATTTTTTTTGTAATTTTTGTACCGC
AAATTTTTTCATTAACTGATTTTTCTTTATTCATTCGATGGCCCAGTTTCAGATCTTCATTATCATGTAG
TTTATTCATTCAAACTATTTGTGACATCATGATGGTTGTTTAAAAATAATTTCGAATGAAGAAAGCTTAG
ACCTATTATAATTTTCTTTTCTATAAAAAATATTGATTTTGTAAAGCGTTTGGCAGTGACAGTACCAAAA
AATGTTTTAAAATGATTTAAGAAAATTTTTTATTTTATTTGTATAATACGCGTAAAATGAGTATACTCGT
CATTTGTCACGAATCGAGTTCTCAGTTTGCTGTGAATATCTTGTAATAGAAATCGATCTCATAGTGTCAC
TTTTGAGGCATAACTTTTCAGGTTGTTACAAGTTCATTAACTTGTCAAGACTGGGTCATGTTTTAAAGTG
TAACTGTTACCCATGTACCCTAAACTTTGAGACAAACTCCTCAAAACTTGTAACCAGAATCCTATGTAGA
TGACTCACAAAACCCTGTTTTCAATTTGAACGAATTTCGAAACTGGCCAAAATGTTCCCCTCTTGCTCAC
CTAATGCTTTTACCATTTAAAAAGGATGGTAACAACACTCTTTCGAAAATGTAGGCGGTCCATTTTCGGT
TTCTCATAACCGTCTGGCTCTATCTCCTAGTGCGCGAGGAGAGGGCGGGCGGAGTAGGAATCGGGGGCAG
CGCACTCATACACTCTGCCCTTCTCTTTTGCACACACAGAAAAAGATAGATACAGACCAACACTTATTGT
TGTCCAGTAAGCTTCCAGAAAACTATTTTCAGAATTACAAACTACATTTTTCTAGAACAGTCAATTGATT
TTTTACAAGATTCGAGTATTCTAACATTAGTGAAAGTATTTAGCCACTGCAATTTTCAACTGTAGGTTTC
AACTTCCAAAAAAAATTCCTGGCATTTCTAATTGGATGAAAAAAGGCTATCTAGACCCTCCATTATTTAC
TCATAATTTCATCTCGTCCTCATTTTTAATCCCCTCATTGATCCCATCACAATCCGCCAAAATGTTTTTT
AAACACTTTTTTCTTCACCAGCCGTATGTGGTCAACTGCCTAAAAATTTCACAGCTATTTGTCATTCCTT
GCAGAAGAACTTCATTCTTCTTTTTCGAAAATCCCGGGATAACTTCGTATAGCATACATTATACGAAGTT
ATATGGTCTCCAAGGGAGAGGAGCTCTTCACCGGAGTCGTCCCAATCCTCGTCGAGCTCGACGGAGACGT
CAACGGACACAAGTTCTCCGTCCGTGGAGAGGGAGAGGGAGACGCCACCAACGGAAAGCTCACCCTCAAG
TTCATCTGCACCACCGGAAAGCTCCCAGTCCCAGTAAGTTTAAACATATATATACTAACTAACCCTGATT
ATTTAAATTTTCAGTGGCCAACCCTCGTCACCACCCTCTCCCACGGAGTCCAGTGCTTCGCCCGTTACCC
AGACCACATGAAGCAGCACGACTTCTTCAAGTCCGCCATGCCAGAGGGATACGTCCAGGAGCGTACCATC
TTCTTCAAGGACGACGGAACCTACAAGAGTAAGTTTAAACATGATTTTACTAACTAACTAATCTGATTTA
AATTTTCAGCCCGTGCCGAGGTCAAGTTCGAGGGAGACACCCTCGTCAACCGTATCGAGCTCAAGGGAGT
CGACTTCAAGGAGGACGGAAACATCCTCGGACACAAGCTCGAGTACAACTTCAACTCCCACAACATCTAC
ATCATGGCCGTCAAGCAGAAGAACGGAATCAAGGTAAGTTTAAACATGATTTTACTAACTAACTAATCTG
ATTTAAATTTTCAGGTCAACTTCAAGATCCGTCACAACGTCGAGGACGGATCCGTCCAGCTCGCCGACCA
CTACCAGCAGAACACCCCAATCGGAGACGGACCAGTCCTCCTCCCAGACTCCCACTACCTCTCCACCCAG
TCCGTCCTCTCCAAGGACCCAAACGAGAAGCGTGACCACATGGTCCTCCTCGAGTTCCGTACCGCCGCCG
GAATCACCCTCGGAATGGACGAGCTCTACAAGTGATAAATGCAAAATCCTTTCAAGCATTCCCTTCTTCT
CTATCACTCTTCTTTCTTTTTGTCAAAAAATTCTCTCGCTAATTTATTTGCTTTTTTAATGTTATTATTT
TATGACTTTTTATAGTCACTGAAAAGTTTGCATCTGAGTGAAGTGAATGCTATCAAAATGTGATTCTGTC
TGATGTACTTTCACAATCTCTCTTCAATTCCATTTTGAAGTGCTTTAAACCCGAAAGGTTGAGAAAAATG
CGAGCGCTCAAATATTTGTATTGTGTTCGTTGAGTGACCCAACAAAAAGAGGAAACTTTATTGTGCCGCC
AAGAAAAAAGTCTCAATAACTTCGTATAGCATACATTATACGAAGTTATGCTAGCATGGCCTCCCAGGTC
GTGTACGGCGAGTGGGCCAGCACCCACACAGAGTGCTACAACATGAGCAGGATCGACAGCACCTTCGTGA
GCCTGCTGCAGCTGGTGTGGGCCGTGGTGAGCGGATGCCAGACCATCTTCATGATCAGCAGGGCCCCCAA
GGTGCCCTGGGAGAGCGTGTACCTGCCCTTCGTGGAGTCCATCACATACGCCCTGGCCAGCACCGGCAAT
GGCACACTGCAGATGAGGGACGGCAGGTTCTTTCCCTGGTCCAGGATGGCCAGCTGGCTGTGCACATGCC
CCATTATGCTGGGCCAGATCTCCAACATGGCTCTGGTGAAGTACAAGAGCATCCCTCTGAACCCCATCGC
CCAGGCCGCCAGCATTATCAGGGTGGTGATGGGCATTACCGCTACCATCTCCCCCGCCGAGTACATGAAG
TGGCTGTTCTTCTTCTTCGGCGCTACCTGCCTGGTCTTCGAATACAGCGTGGTGTTCACCATCTTCCAGG
TGGGACTGTACGGCTTCGAGTCCGTGGGCACCCCTCTGGCCCAGAAGGTGGTGGTGAGGATCAAGATGCT
GAGGCTGATCTTCTTCATCGCCTGGACCATGTTCCCCATCGTGTGGCTGATTTCCCCCACCGGCGTGTGC
GTGATCCACGAGAACGTGAGCGCCATCCTGTATCTGCTCGCCGACGGCCTGTGCAAGAACACCTACGGCG
TGATCCTGTGGTCCACCGCCTGGGGAGTGCTCGAGGGAAAGTGGGACCCGGCTTGCCTCCCTGGCCAGGA
GAAGCCTGAGGCCGACGACCCCTTCGGACTGAACCACGAGAAGAATGCCCCCCCCAACGACGAGGTCAAC
ATCAGAATGTTCGGCAGGGCGGCCGCCGCGGTACCGGGAGGAGGAACCATGGTCTCAAAGGGTGAAGAAG
ATAACATGGCAATTATTAAAGAGTTTATGCGTTTCAAGGTGCATATGGAGGGATCTGTCAATGGGCATGA
GTTTGAAATTGAAGGTGAAGGAGAAGGCCGACCATATGAGGGAACACAAACCGCAAAACTAAAGGTAAGT
TTAAACATATATATACTAACTAACCCTGATTATTTAAATTTTCAGGTAACTAAAGGCGGACCATTACCAT
TCGCCTGGGACATCCTCTCTCCACAGTTCATGTATGGAAGTAAAGCTTATGTTAAACATCCGGCAGATAT
ACCAGATTATTTGAAACTTTCATTCCCGGAGGGTTTTAAGTGGGAACGCGTAATGAATTTTGAAGACGGA
GGAGTTGTTACAGTGACGCAAGACTCAAGGTAAGTTTAAACAGTTCGGTACTAACTAACCATACATATTT
AAATTTTCAGCCTCCAAGATGGAGAATTTATTTATAAAGTCAAACTTCGAGGAACGAATTTCCCCTCGGA
TGGATCTGTTATGCAGAAGAAGACTATGGGATGGGAAGCTTCAAGTGAAAGAATGTACCCTGAAGACGGT
GCTCTTAAGGGAGAGATTAAACAACGTCTTAAATTGAAAGATGGAGGACATTACGATGCTGAGGTAAGTT
TAAACATGATTTTACTAACTAACTAATCTGATTTAAATTTTCAGGTGAAGACAACTTACAAAGCCAAAAA
ACCAGTTCAGCTGCCAGGAGCGTACAATGTTAATATTAAACTGGATATCACCTCCCACAACGAGGATTAC
ACTATCGTTGAGCAATATGAAAGAGCTGAAGGGCGGCACTCGACAGGTGGCATGGATGAATTGTATAAGT
TCTGCTACGAGAACGAGGTCTAAGAATTCCAACTGAGCGCCGGTCGCTACCATTACCAACTTGTCTGGTG
TCAAAAATAATAGGGGCCGCTGTCATCAGAGTAAGTTTAAACTGAGTTCTACTAACTAACGAGTAATATT
TAAATTTTCAGCATCTCGCGCCCGTGCCTCTGACTTCTAAGTCCAATTACTCTTCAACATCCCTACATGC
TCTTTCTCCCTGTGCTCCCACCCCCTATTTTTGTTATTATCAAAAAACTTCTCTTAATTTCTTTGTTTTT
TAGCTTCTTTTAAGTCACCTCTAACAATGAAATTGTGTAGATTCAAAAATAGAATTAATTCGTAATAAAA
AGTCGAAAAAAATTGTGCTCCCTCCCCCCATTAATAATAATTCTATCCCAAAATCTACACAATGTTCTGT
GTACACTTCTTATGTTTTTTACTTCTGATAAATTTTTTTGAAACATCATAGAAAAAACCGCACACAAAAT
ACCTTATCATATGTTACGTTTCAGTTTATGACCGCAATTTTTATTTCTTCGCACGTCTGGGCCTCTCATG
ACGTCAAATCATGCTCATCGTGAAAAAGTTTTGGAGTATTTTTGGAATTTTTCAATCAAGTGAAAGTTTA
TGAAATTAATTTTCCTGCTTTTGCTTTTTGGGGTTTCCCCTATTGTTTGTCAAGATTTCGAGGACGGCGT
TTTTCTTGCTAAAATCACAAGTATTGATGAGCACGATGCAAGAAAGATCGGAAGAAGGTTTGGGTTTGAG
GCTCAGTGGAAGGTGAGTAGAAGTTGATAATTTGAAAGTGGAGTAGTGTCTATGGGGTTTTTGCCTTAAA
TGACAGAATACATTCCCAATATACCAAACATAACTGTTTCCTACTAGTCGGCCGTACGGGCCCTTTCGTC
TCGCGCGTTTCGGTGATGACGGTGAAAACCTCTGACACATGCAGCTCCCGGAGACGGTCACAGCTTGTCT
GTAAGCGGATGCCGGGAGCAGACAAGCCCGTCAGGGCGCGTCAGCGGGTGTTGGCGGGTGTCGGGGCTGG
CTTAACTATGCGGCATCAGAGCAGATTGTACTGAGAGTGCACCATATGCGGTGTGAAATACCGCACAGAT
GCGTAAGGAGAAAATACCGCATCAGGCGGCCTTAAGGGCCTCGTGATACGCCTATTTTTATAGGTTAATG
TCATGATAATAATGGTTTCTTAGACGTCAGGTGGCACTTTTCGGGGAAATGTGCGCGGAACCCCTATTTG
TTTATTTTTCTAAATACATTCAAATATGTATCCGCTCATGAGACAATAACCCTGATAAATGCTTCAATAA
TATTGAAAAAGGAAGAGTATGAGTATTCAACATTTCCGTGTCGCCCTTATTCCCTTTTTTGCGGCATTTT
GCCTTCCTGTTTTTGCTCACCCAGAAACGCTGGTGAAAGTAAAAGATGCTGAAGATCAGTTGGGTGCACG
AGTGGGTTACATCGAACTGGATCTCAACAGCGGTAAGATCCTTGAGAGTTTTCGCCCCGAAGAACGTTTT
CCAATGATGAGCACTTTTAAAGTTCTGCTATGTGGCGCGGTATTATCCCGTATTGACGCCGGGCAAGAGC
AACTCGGTCGCCGCATACACTATTCTCAGAATGACTTGGTTGAGTACTCACCAGTCACAGAAAAGCATCT
TACGGATGGCATGACAGTAAGAGAATTATGCAGTGCTGCCATAACCATGAGTGATAACACTGCGGCCAAC
TTACTTCTGACAACGATCGGAGGACCGAAGGAGCTAACCGCTTTTTTGCACAACATGGGGGATCATGTAA
CTCGCCTTGATCGTTGGGAACCGGAGCTGAATGAAGCCATACCAAACGACGAGCGTGACACCACGATGCC
TGTAGCAATGGCAACAACGTTGCGCAAACTATTAACTGGCGAACTACTTACTCTAGCTTCCCGGCAACAA
TTAATAGACTGGATGGAGGCGGATAAAGTTGCAGGACCACTTCTGCGCTCGGCCCTTCCGGCTGGCTGGT
TTATTGCTGATAAATCTGGAGCCGGTGAGCGTGGGTCTCGCGGTATCATTGCAGCACTGGGGCCAGATGG
TAAGCCCTCCCGTATCGTAGTTATCTACACGACGGGGAGTCAGGCAACTATGGATGAACGAAATAGACAG
ATCGCTGAGATAGGTGCCTCACTGATTAAGCATTGGTAACTGTCAGACCAAGTTTACTCATATATACTTT
AGATTGATTTAAAACTTCATTTTTAATTTAAAAGGATCTAGGTGAAGATCCTTTTTGATAATCTCATGAC
CAAAATCCCTTAACGTGAGTTTTCGTTCCACTGAGCGTCAGACCCCGTAGAAAAGATCAAAGGATCTTCT
TGAGATCCTTTTTTTCTGCGCGTAATCTGCTGCTTGCAAACAAAAAAACCACCGCTACCAGCGGTGGTTT
GTTTGCCGGATCAAGAGCTACCAACTCTTTTTCCGAAGGTAACTGGCTTCAGCAGAGCGCAGATACCAAA
TACTGTTCTTCTAGTGTAGCCGTAGTTAGGCCACCACTTCAAGAACTCTGTAGCACCGCCTACATACCTC
GCTCTGCTAATCCTGTTACCAGTGGCTGCTGCCAGTGGCGATAAGTCGTGTCTTACCGGGTTGGACTCAA
GACGATAGTTACCGGATAAGGCGCAGCGGTCGGGCTGAACGGGGGGTTCGTGCACACAGCCCAGCTTGGA
GCGAACGACCTACACCGAACTGAGATACCTACAGCGTGAGCTATGAGAAAGCGCCACGCTTCCCGAAGGG
AGAAAGGCGGACAGGTATCCGGTAAGCGGCAGGGTCGGAACAGGAGAGCGCACGAGGGAGCTTCCAGGGG
GAAACGCCTGGTATCTTTATAGTCCTGTCGGGTTTCGCCACCTCTGACTTGAGCGTCGATTTTTGTGATG
CTCGTCAGGGGGGCGGAGCCTATGGAAAAACGCCAGCAACGCGGCCTTTTTACGGTTCCTGGCCTTTTGC
TGGCCTTTTGCTCACATGTTCTTTCCTGCGTTATCCCCTGATTCTGTGGATAACCGTATTACCGCCTTTG
AGTGAGCTGATACCGCTCGCCGCAGCCGAACGACCGAGCGCAGCGAGTCAGTGAGCGAGGAAGCGGAAGA
GCGCCCAATACGCAAACCGCCTCTCCCCGCGCGTTGGCCGATTCATTAATGCAGCTGGCACGACAGGTTT
CCCGACTGGAAAGCGGGCAGTGAGCGCAACGCAATTAATGTGAGTTAGCTCACTCATTAGGCACCCCAGG
CTTTACACTTTATGCTTCCGGCTCGTATGTTGTGTGGAATTGTGAGCGGATAACAATTTCACACAGGAAA
CAGCTATGACCATGATTACGCCAAGCTGTAAGT
Features (pLannotate 1.2.2; 15 found; start..end, strand, type, name):
   4939..4972    +  protein_bind   loxP: Cre-mediated recombination occurs in the 8-bp core sequence (GCATACAT). Cre recombinase
   4973..5842    +  CDS            EBFP2: EBFP2 is a basic (constitutively fluorescent) blue fluorescent protein published in 2007, derived from Aequorea victoria. It is reported to be a rapidly-maturing monomer with moderate acid sensitivity.
   5849..6172    +  terminator     tbb-2 terminator: tbb-2; transcription terminator for the C. elegans tubulin beta-2 gene
   6176..6209    +  protein_bind   loxP: Cre-mediated recombination occurs in the 8-bp core sequence (GCATACAT). Cre recombinase
   7119..7979    +  CDS            mCherry: mCherry is a basic (constitutively fluorescent) red fluorescent protein published in 2004, derived from Discosoma sp.. It is reported to be a very rapidly-maturing monomer with low acid sensitivity.
   8610..8762    +  CDS            aex-5 (fragment): AEX5_CAEEL - Also known as kpc-3 From Caenorhabditis elegans.
   8890..8925    +  CDS            rop (fragment): Rop protein, which maintains plasmids at low copy number; rop
   9027..9126    +  misc_feature   bom (fragment): basis of mobility region from pBR322
   9224..9328    +  promoter       AmpR promoter: bla
   9329..10189   +  CDS            AmpR: β-lactamase; bla; confers resistance to ampicillin, carbenicillin, and related antibiotics
  10360..10948   +  rep_origin     ori: high-copy-number ColE1/pMB1/pBR322/pUC origin of replication
  11131..11223   +  CDS            lacI (fragment): lac repressor; lacI; The lac repressor binds to the lac operator to inhibit transcription in E. coli. This inhibition can be relieved by adding lactose or isopropyl-β-D-thiogalactopyranoside (IPTG).
  11236..11257   +  protein_bind   CAP binding site: CAP binding activates transcription in the presence of cAMP. E. coli catabolite activator protein
  11272..11302   +  promoter       lac promoter: promoter for the E. coli lac operon
  11306..11328   +  protein_bind   lac operator (fragment): The lac repressor binds to the lac operator to inhibit transcription in E. coli. This inhibition can be relieved by adding lactose or isopropyl-β-D-thiogalactopyranoside (IPTG). lac repressor encoded by lacI
