[The description below was written by a language model from this plasmid's Addgene catalogue record and pLannotate feature annotations shown in this document.]
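Description:
pJH4217 is a C. elegans expression plasmid built on a pBluescript (pBSK)-type backbone and maintained in E. coli as a high-copy plasmid through a ColE1/pUC-family origin, with ampicillin selection provided by the β-lactamase gene and its native promoter. Remnants of lac regulatory elements (lac promoter, operator, CAP site, lacI fragment) and short rop and bom fragments are backbone carry-over with no role in the worm. The catalogue lists a total size of about 11.4 kb, closely matching the 11,373 nt sequenced record.

The payload is a Cre-dependent optogenetic silencing cassette driven by the rig-3 promoter, which is not annotated in the feature table but presumably occupies the large unannotated region upstream of the first loxP site. Downstream of the promoter, two loxP sites in the same orientation flank an EBFP2 coding sequence followed by the tbb-2 terminator, forming a floxed "stop" cassette. Without Cre, rig-3-expressing cells produce blue fluorescence and transcription ends before the downstream open reading frame. Where Cre is supplied, the EBFP2–terminator block is excised and the promoter then drives GtACR2, a light-gated anion channelrhodopsin, fused at its C-terminus to wCherry (a worm-adapted mCherry, annotated as mCherry), with the unc-54 3′ UTR according to the record. The GtACR2 coding region itself is unannotated but fits the gap between the second loxP and mCherry. The catalogue gives the insert's species as C. elegans, which most likely reflects the expression host rather than the source of the channelrhodopsin.

Combining the rig-3 promoter with a Cre driver of overlapping expression restricts the channel to AVA neurons, the stated purpose. This allows light-induced inhibition of these neurons with red fluorescence marking the expressing cells.
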