Addgene plasmid #191533: pJH4217
Purpose: Prig-3-LoxP::EBFP::LoxP::GtACR2::wCherry unc-54 3' UTR C.elegans AVA neuron expression of GtACR2 RFP
Depositing lab: Mei Zhen. Publication: Extrasynaptic signaling enables an asymmetric juvenile motor circuit to produce symmetric undulation. Lu Y, Ahamed T, Mulcahy B, Meng J, Witvliet D, Guan SA, Holmyard D, Hung W, Wen Q, Chisholm AD, Samuel ADT, Zhen M. Curr Biol. 2022 Nov 7;32(21):4631-4644.e5. doi: 10.1016/j.cub.2022.09.002. Epub 2022 Sep 30. PubMed 36182701.
Backbone
  Vector backbone: pBSK
  Backbone manufacturer: stratagene
  Backbone size w/o insert (bp): 10495
  Total vector size (bp): 11387
  Vector type: Worm Expression
Growth in bacteria
  Bacterial resistance: Ampicillin, 100 μg/mL
  Growth temperature: 37°C
  Growth strain: DH5alpha
  Copy number: High Copy
Gene/Insert
  Gene/Insert name: GtACR2
  Species: C. elegans (nematode)
  Insert size (bp): 882
  Promoter: Prig-3
  Tag / fusion protein: wCherry (C terminal on insert)
  Cloning method: Restriction Enzyme; 5′ cloning site NheI (not destroyed); 3′ cloning site KpnI (not destroyed)
  Sequencing primers: 5′ TGCTAGCatggcctcccaggtcgt; 3′ GGTACCgcggcggccgccc
Terms and licenses: Academic/Nonprofit Terms; Industry Terms: Not Available to Industry
Depositor comments: Please visit for https://www.biorxiv.org/content/10.1101/2021.09.21.461278v4 bioRxiv preprint.
How to cite: pJH4217 was a gift from Mei Zhen (Addgene plasmid # 191533 ; http://n2t.net/addgene:191533 ; RRID:Addgene_191533)
